>Addgene plasmid #119064 | pBac(3xP3-gTc’v; pUb:lox-mYFP-lox-H2BmCherry) | depositor full sequence | sequence record 226418 | pBac(3xP3-gTc’v; pUb:lox-mYFP-lox-H2BmCherry) sequence 11192 bps
AAGCGCAAATCTTTTTTAACCCTAGAAAGATAGTCTGCGTAAAATTGACGCATGCATTCTTGAAATATTG
CTCTCTCTTTCTAAATAGCGCGAATCCGTCGCTGTGCATTTAGGACATCTCAGTCGCCGCTTGGAGCTCC
CGTGAGGCGTGCTTGTCAATGCGGTAAGTGTCACTGATTTTGAACTATAACGACCGCGTGAGTCAAAATG
ACGCATGATTATCTTTTACGTGACTTTTAAGATTTAACTCATACGATAATTATATTGTTATTTCATGTTC
TACTTACGTGATAACTTATTATATATATATTTTCTTGTTATAGATATCGTGACTAATATATAATAAAATG
GGTAGTTCTTTAGACGATGAGCATATCCTCTCTGCTCTTCTGCAAAGCGATGACGAGCTTGTTGGTGAGG
ATTCTGACAGTGAAATATCAGATCACGTAAGTGAAGATGACGTCCAGAGCGATACAGAAGAAGCGTTTAT
AGATGAGGTACATGAAGTGCAGCCAACGTCAAGCGGTAGTGAAATATTAGACGAACAAAATGTTATTGAA
CAACCAGGTTCTTCATTGGCTTCTAACAGAATCTTGACCTTGCCACAGAGGACTATTAGAGGTAAGAATA
AACATTGTTGGTCAACTTCAAAGTCCACGAGGCGTAGCCGAGTCTCTGCACTGAACATTGTCAGATCTCA
AAGAGGTCCGACGCGTATGTGCCGCAATATATATGACCCACTTTTATGCTTCAAACTATTTTTTACTGAT
GAGATAATTTCGGAAATTGTAAAATGGACAAATGCTGAGATATCATTGAAACGTCGGGAATCTATGACAG
GTGCTACATTTCGTGACACGAATGAAGATGAAATCTATGCTTTCTTTGGTATTCTGGTAATGACAGCAGT
GAGAAAAGATAACCACATGTCCACAGATGACCTCTTTGATCGATCTTTGTCAATGGTGTACGTCTCTGTA
ATGAGTCGTGATCGTTTTGATTTTTTGATACGATGTCTTAGAATGGATGACAAAAGTATACGGCCCACAC
TTCGAGAAAACGATGTATTTACTCCTGTTAGAAAAATATGGGATCTCTTTATCCATCAGTGCATACAAAA
TTACACTCCAGGGGCTCATTTGACCATAGATGAACAGTTACTTGGTTTTAGAGGACGGTGTCCGTTTAGG
ATGTATATCCCAAACAAGCCAAGTAAGTATGGAATAAAAATCCTCATGATGTGTGACAGTGGTACGAAGT
ATATGATAAATGGAATGCCTTATTTGGGAAGAGGAACACAGACCAACGGAGTACCACTCGGTGAATACTA
CGTGAAGGAGTTATCAAAGCCTGTGCACGGTAGTTGTCGTAATATTACGTGTGACAATTGGTTCACCTCA
ATCCCTTTGGCAAAAAACTTACTACAAGAACCGTATAAGTTCGAGATCGGCCGGCCTTTTCTTTGTCCCA
AATGACCCTTTTACATAATTTATTATTGTCGTCCGTATTTACATGATAAACAAGACTCTAGAACAACAAC
GATAAGGATAATTCTTTGTAAACAAATTAATTCGTTTCAAAATTGAACAGACGAATATGGCATTCCATGC
AGGAATTAATGGGTGGTTTATTTGAAACGTTTGAAAAGCATAAATTGGGAAATAAATTAAAATTTGAAAA
ATAAAAAAGGGCGTAATTCCAAAACAAAGAAAACAGCTGATCGATAAAGCTGACGACGTAGATAAAAATC
AGCTGACATGTCACCAACAACTGCTGGCCAAAGTCCCTAAAATCTTGTTCAATCAAAAGCAATTTTCTTA
ATACCTGAAACATTGTTTAGACCATGATTAACCGAATTGGCATTAAACTAACAGCGGCTAACGTTTGTGC
ATAAATTTTTGATTAAAGAGGACGTTTTTTGGATAATTACTCGAAAATTCTAGAAAGTGTACTTTGGGTT
CGAGATTAAAAAGGAGTGGGGGAAGCCGTCCGTATAAAAGCGGTTCCACAGCTGCATTCGCCATATTGTC
TGAGCAAAAGTGGTGAAATACAAAAGCGATTTAATTAAAATTGTGAATTTTCCTAGCCGTAAAGGTATGT
ATTTTAATTTCATCATGAATTATTCGATTGCAAGAAGCGCAGAAAGTCGCAATTTTGTGAATTTTTTCGC
ATGACGCAATAACATTTGTTTGAAAAAACATCGCCCTAGTGACGTGTTTTTTGTTTAAATTTTAACAAAA
TTAATTTTGTAAATTTGTCGATCTGTTCAAAACCAAACCACATAGTGAGTAATGTGTTTTTTCGGTTTAT
TCAGTGCGTAATTCTTTGTTCAACGAAATCCAATATGGCGGCCTGGAAATTTGCTTTGTCACAAAAGTAA
TTTTTTGTGTCGTTGCAGATCTATAACTTCGTATAGTATACCTTATACGAAGTTATTGCGATCGCAAAAT
GCTGTGCTGTATGAGAAGAACCAAACAGGTTGAAAAGAATGATGAGGACCAAAAGATCATGGTGAGCAAG
GGCGAGGAGCTGTTCACCGGGGTGGTGCCCATCCTGGTCGAGCTGGACGGCGACGTAAACGGCCACAAGT
TCAGCGTGTCCGGCGAGGGCGAGGGCGATGCCACCTACGGCAAGCTGACCCTGAAGTTCATCTGCACCAC
CGGCAAGCTGCCCGTGCCCTGGCCCACCCTCGTGACCACCTTCGGCTACGGCCTGCAGTGCTTCGCCCGC
TACCCCGACCACATGAAGCAGCACGACTTCTTCAAGTCCGCCATGCCCGAAGGCTACGTCCAGGAGCGCA
CCATCTTCTTCAAGGACGACGGCAACTACAAGACCCGCGCCGAGGTGAAGTTCGAGGGCGACACCCTGGT
GAACCGCATCGAGCTGAAGGGCATCGACTTCAAGGAGGACGGCAACATCCTGGGGCACAAGCTGGAGTAC
AACTACAACAGCCACAACGTCTATATCATGGCCGACAAGCAGAAGAACGGCATCAAGGTGAACTTCAAGA
TCCGCCACAACATCGAGGACGGCAGCGTGCAGCTCGCCGACCACTACCAGCAGAACACCCCCATCGGCGA
CGGCCCCGTGCTGCTGCCCGACAACCACTACCTGAGCTACCAGTCCGCCCTGAGCAAAGACCCCAACGAG
AAGCGCGATCACATGGTCCTGCTGGAGTTCGTGACCGCCGCCGGGATCACTCTCGGCATGGACGAGCTGT
ACAAGTAAAGCGGCCGCGACTCTAGATCATAATCAGCCATACCACATTTGTAGAGGTTTTACTTGCTTTA
AAAAACCTCCCACACCTCCCCCTGAACCTGAAACATAAAATGAATGCAATTGTTGTTGTTAACTTGTTTA
TTGCAGCTTATAATGGTTACAAATAAAGCAATAGCATCACAAATTTCACAAATAAAGCATTTTTTTCACT
GCATTCTAGTTGTGGTTTGTCCAAACTCATCAATGTATCTTAAAGCTTATAACTTCGTATAGTATACCTT
ATACGAAGTTATTACGTAAAATGGCTCCGAAAACTAGTGGAAAGGCAGCCAAGAAGGCTGGCAAGGCTCA
GAAGAACATCACCAAGACCGACAAGAAAAAGAAGCGCAAAAGGAAGGAGAGCTATGCCATCTACATTTAC
AAGGTTCTCAAGCAGGTCCATCCTGACACCGGAATTTCGTCGAAGGCGATGAGCATAATGAACAGCTTTG
TAAATGATATTTTCGAGCGAATTGCTGCCGAAGCGTCTCGTCTAGCTCACTACAACAAGCGCTCGACCAT
CACCAGTCGGGAGATCCAAACGGCTGTTCGCCTGCTTTTGCCTGGAGAGTTGGCCAAGCATGCTGTCAGT
GAGGGAACCAAGGCTGTCACCAAGTACACCAGCTCTAAACTCGAGATGGTGAGCAAGGGCGAGGAGGATA
ACATGGCCATCATCAAGGAGTTCATGCGCTTCAAGGTGCACATGGAGGGCTCCGTGAACGGCCACGAGTT
CGAGATCGAGGGCGAGGGCGAGGGCCGCCCCTACGAGGGCACCCAGACCGCCAAGCTGAAGGTGACCAAG
GGTGGCCCCCTGCCCTTCGCCTGGGACATCCTGTCCCCTCAGTTCATGTACGGCTCCAAGGCCTACGTGA
AGCACCCCGCCGACATCCCCGACTACTTGAAGCTGTCCTTCCCCGAGGGCTTCAAGTGGGAGCGCGTGAT
GAACTTCGAGGACGGCGGCGTGGTGACCGTGACCCAGGACTCCTCCCTGCAAGACGGCGAGTTCATCTAC
AAGGTGAAGCTGCGCGGCACCAACTTCCCCTCCGACGGCCCCGTAATGCAGAAGAAGACGATGGGCTGGG
AGGCCTCCTCCGAGCGGATGTACCCCGAGGACGGCGCCCTGAAGGGCGAGATCAAGCAGAGGCTGAAGCT
GAAGGACGGCGGCCACTACGACGCTGAGGTCAAGACCACCTACAAGGCCAAGAAGCCCGTGCAGCTGCCC
GGCGCCTACAACGTCAACATCAAGTTGGACATCACCTCCCACAACGAGGACTACACCATCGTGGAACAGT
ACGAACGCGCCGAGGGCCGCCACTCCACCGGCGGCATGGACGAGCTGTACAAGGGATCCGGAGCCACGAA
CTTCTCTCTGTTAAAGCAGGCAGGAGATGTGGAAGAAAACCCCGGCCCTGCCATGGTTAATTAACCTGCA
GGCTAGATCATAAACTCATCGGCGCGCCGTACGCGTATCGATAAGCTTTAAGATACATTGATGAGTTTGG
ACAAACCACAACTAGAATGCAGTGAAAAAAATGCTTTATTTGTGAAATTTGTGATGCTATTGCTTTATTT
GTAACCATTATAAGCTGCAATAAACAAGTTAACAACAACAATTGCATTCATTTTATGTTTCAGGTTCAGG
GGGAGGTGTGGGAGGTTTTTTAAAGCAAGTAAAACCTCTACAAATGTGGTATGGCTGATTATGATCTAGA
GTCGCGGCCGCCTTAACGAAATAATTAATTGTTTCCATTCGACACGATATTGGTGCTATTTGCCGACCCC
CAATTGCACAAATGACTTCTCATAGACGTAGACAAGGGGGGGATGTAGGACCGTGGTATCAAAAACGTCG
ATAAATTGAAAAGGTCCACGAAAACTTTATACCGATCGCTGAAAAACAAAATCAAACATTGCAAAAACCG
TGTTGAAATCAATTTCACCTTAACGTTGACCTTAAATACTGATACCCCGAAGAGCCCCCTGTTCCTAACT
GCGAAGAACCAATCATTCTTTGCACCATCAAAACATGATTATCTGAAATTATAAAATTTAAACAAAAACA
ATTGACGTACGGATTTACTAACACCGCCATTTCGTGATCAGCGAGTCTATGTCCATCAAAAGTGTTAGAA
TTTGGTGGGGCTGACTGAACCTGGGTTCGTCCCTGTAAAAGGTGATCATGATAGCCCCTTGCAGGGCTTT
GTGTGAGAAGCGCCTCTCGCCGCGCGACATTAGAGCCTCATGGACCTCAACTTTAAAAATCGACTCGTAA
ACCTCGCGTCTCTTCTCCAAATCGTTCAATTTGTAACGCTTTAAAGTCTCCGCCTCCTCCTTCTCCGCCA
GCTCTTTTTGCTCGGTTAAAAGCTTCTCGACCGCTTTTTGGTACTTCCCCCAGAAATTAAACCCCTCGAG
CTCCAGCCCCGGCGTTCGCTCCAGCCACCGCTGGACCAAATCGGTCAAAGACGGCTCTTTCTCCGACTTG
GCGATTTGCTCGAGCGCTTTTTCGTCATTTCCGAACACTTTCGAGTAGTTCTGGTTGTATTTGACGCGGT
TTTCCTGGCGCACCCCGAGCTTGTTTTCCAGGAGCCTGAACTGCAGGCTCTGGAACCCGGAAGCGGGCCG
CAGATAACACCGGAAGTCCATGAAATCGAGCGGTGTCATCGTTTCCAGAATCATCACTTGGTCCACCAAG
ACCTACAATTGCGACAGTTTTATCTCGTGACCGCAATTTGTTGCGAAATTGTGAACCTTGAGGATCAAAA
CAACACGATTGAGGCGTTTGAGGATTTCCAAAGTTTGCGACTCTTCTAAAACGTCGCTGAAAATGTTGCG
GATCGAGTCCAGCTCGTAGATTATTTGTTTGAACCATAACTCATACGCTGGAATTACTTGTTATAGTTAA
TTACGGTTAAGTGGGTTTTTTACCTTGATGGGTCACAATAAATAAATGCTCGTCGTGCACGGGCTGGTTA
TTTTGCTCGCTGAGTAATCTTTGGGCTTCTAAAATCTTGTCCAACATCAAGTATTCACCGTAAAGCATCC
CACATTCTTCGCTCAGTTGGTCGCCTTCTTGGGCTTCACTTAATTTACGATTAATTGTAAATGGAATAAT
TAAATTAAATCATACTTACGAGGGTCTCAGTGGGCAACTCATTACGACCGCGGTACCGTCGACGTTCTAG
CGGTACCCCGATTGTTTAGCTTGTTCAGCTGCGCTTGTTTATTTGCTTAGCTTTCGCTTAGCGACGTGTT
CACTTTGCTTGTTTGAATTGAATTGTCGCTCCGTAGACGAAGCGCCTCTATTTATACTCCGGCGGTCGAG
GGTTCGAAATCGATAAGCTTGGATCCTAATTGAATTAGCTCTAATTGAATTAGTCTCTAATGAATAATGA
TCCCCGGGCGAGCTCGAATTAATTCAACCATTGTGGGAACCGTGCGATCAAACAAACGCGAGATACCGGA
AGTACTGAAAAACAGTCGCTCCAGGCCAGTGGGAACATCGATGTTTTGTTTTGACGGACCCCTTACTCTC
GTCTCATATAAACCGAAGCCAGCTAAGATGGTATACTTATTATCATCTTGTGATGAGGATGCTTCTATCA
ACGAAAGTACCGGTAAACCGCAAATGGTTATGTATTATAATCAAACTAAAGGCGGAGTGGACACGCTAGA
CCAAATGTGTTCTGTGATGACCTGCAGTAGGAAGACGAATAGGTGGCCTATGGCATTATTGTACGGAATG
ATAAACATTGCCTGCATAAATTCTTTTATTATATACAGCCATAATGTCAGTAGCAAGGGAGAAAAGGTTC
AAAGTCGCAAAAAATTTATGAGAAACCTTTACATGAGCCTGACGTCATCGTTTATGCGTAAGCGTTTAGA
AGCTCCTACTTTGAAGAGATATTTGCGCGATAATATCTCTAATATTTTGCCAAATGAAGTGCCTGGTACA
TCAGATGACAGTACTGAAGAGCCAGTAATGAAAAAACGTACTTACTGTACTTACTGCCCCTCTAAAATAA
GGCGAAAGGCAAATGCATCGTGCAAAAAATGCAAAAAAGTTATTTGTCGAGAGCATAATATTGATATGTG
CCAAAGTTGTTTCTGACTGACTAATAAGTATAATTTGTTTCTATTATGTATAAGTTAAGCTAATTACTTA
TTTTATAATACAACATGACTGTTTTTAAAGTACAAAATAAGTTTATTTTTGTAAAAGAGAGAATGTTTAA
AAGTTTTGTTACTTTATAGAAGAAATTTTGAGTTTTTGTTTTTTTTTAATAAATAAATAAACATAAATAA
ATTGTTTGTTGAATTTATTATTAGTATGTAAGTGTAAATATAATAAAACTTAATATCTATTCAAATTAAT
AAATAAACCTCGATATACAGACCGATAAAACACATGCGTCAATTTTACGCATGATTATCTTTAACGTACG
TCACAATATGATTATCTTTCTAGGGTTAAATAATAGTTTCTAATTTTTTTATTATTCAGCCTGCTGTCGT
GAATACCGTATATCTCAACGCTGTCTGTGAGATTGTCGTATTCTAGCCTTTTTAGTTTTTCGCTCATCGA
CTTGATATTGTCCGACACATTTTCGTCGATTTGCGTTTTGATCAAAGACTTGAGCAGAGACACGTTAATC
AACTGTTCAAATTGATCCATATTAACGATATCAACCCGATGCGTATATGGTGCGTAAAATATATTTTTTA
ACCCTCTTATACTTTGCACTCTGCGTTAATACGCGTTCGTGTACAGACGTAATCATGTTTTCTTTTTTGG
ATAAAACTCCTACTGAGTTTGACCTCATATTAGACCCTCACAAGTTGCAAAACGTGGCATTTTTTACCAA
TGAAGAATTTAAAGTTATTTTAAAAAATTTCATCACAGATTTAAAGAAGAACCAAAAATTAAATTATTTA
ATCGACCAGTTAATCAACGTGTACACAGAGCGCAAAAAACACGCAGCCCGACGTGTTGGCTAAAATTATT
AAATCAACTTGTGTTATAGTCACGATTTGCCGTCCAACGTGTTCCTCAAAAAGTTGAAGACCAACAAGTT
TACGGACACTAGTTAATTATTTGATTTTGCCCCACTTCATTTTGTGGGATCACAATTTTGTTATATTTTA
AACAAAGCTTGGCACTGGCCGTCGTTTTACAACGTCGTGACTGGGAAAACCCTGGCGTTACCCAACTTAA
TCGCCTTGCAGCACATCCCCCTTTCGCCAGCTGGCGTAATAGCGAAGAGGCCCGCACCGATCGCCCTTCC
CAACAGTTGCGCAGCCTGAATGGCGAATGGCGCCTGATGCGGTATTTTCTCCTTACGCATCTGTGCGGTA
TTTCACACCGCATATGGTGCACTCTCAGTACAATCTGCTCTGATGCCGCATAGTTAAGCCAGCCCCGACA
CCCGCCAACACCCGCTGACGCGCCCTGACGGGCTTGTCTGCTCCCGGCATCCGCTTACAGACAAGCTGTG
ACCGTCTCCGGGAGCTGCATGTGTCAGAGGTTTTCACCGTCATCACCGAAACGCGCGAGACGAAAGGGCC
TCGTGATACGCCTATTTTTATAGGTTAATGTCATGATAATAATGGTTTCTTAGACGTCAGGTGGCACTTT
TCGGGGAAATGTGCGCGGAACCCCTATTTGTTTATTTTTCTAAATACATTCAAATATGTATCCGCTCATG
AGACAATAACCCTGATAAATGCTTCAATAATATTGAAAAAGGAAGAGTATGAGTATTCAACATTTCCGTG
TCGCCCTTATTCCCTTTTTTGCGGCATTTTGCCTTCCTGTTTTTGCTCACCCAGAAACGCTGGTGAAAGT
AAAAGATGCTGAAGATCAGTTGGGTGCACGAGTGGGTTACATCGAACTGGATCTCAACAGCGGTAAGATC
CTTGAGAGTTTTCGCCCCGAAGAACGTTTTCCAATGATGAGCACTTTTAAAGTTCTGCTATGTGGCGCGG
TATTATCCCGTATTGACGCCGGGCAAGAGCAACTCGGTCGCCGCATACACTATTCTCAGAATGACTTGGT
TGAGTACTCACCAGTCACAGAAAAGCATCTTACGGATGGCATGACAGTAAGAGAATTATGCAGTGCTGCC
ATAACCATGAGTGATAACACTGCGGCCAACTTACTTCTGACAACGATCGGAGGACCGAAGGAGCTAACCG
CTTTTTTGCACAACATGGGGGATCATGTAACTCGCCTTGATCGTTGGGAACCGGAGCTGAATGAAGCCAT
ACCAAACGACGAGCGTGACACCACGATGCCTGTAGCAATGGCAACAACGTTGCGCAAACTATTAACTGGC
GAACTACTTACTCTAGCTTCCCGGCAACAATTAATAGACTGGATGGAGGCGGATAAAGTTGCAGGACCAC
TTCTGCGCTCGGCCCTTCCGGCTGGCTGGTTTATTGCTGATAAATCTGGAGCCGGTGAGCGTGGGTCTCG
CGGTATCATTGCAGCACTGGGGCCAGATGGTAAGCCCTCCCGTATCGTAGTTATCTACACGACGGGGAGT
CAGGCAACTATGGATGAACGAAATAGACAGATCGCTGAGATAGGTGCCTCACTGATTAAGCATTGGTAAC
TGTCAGACCAAGTTTACTCATATATACTTTAGATTGATTTAAAACTTCATTTTTAATTTAAAAGGATCTA
GGTGAAGATCCTTTTTGATAATCTCATGACCAAAATCCCTTAACGTGAGTTTTCGTTCCACTGAGCGTCA
GACCCCGTAGAAAAGATCAAAGGATCTTCTTGAGATCCTTTTTTTCTGCGCGTAATCTGCTGCTTGCAAA
CAAAAAAACCACCGCTACCAGCGGTGGTTTGTTTGCCGGATCAAGAGCTACCAACTCTTTTTCCGAAGGT
AACTGGCTTCAGCAGAGCGCAGATACCAAATACTGTCCTTCTAGTGTAGCCGTAGTTAGGCCACCACTTC
AAGAACTCTGTAGCACCGCCTACATACCTCGCTCTGCTAATCCTGTTACCAGTGGCTGCTGCCAGTGGCG
ATAAGTCGTGTCTTACCGGGTTGGACTCAAGACGATAGTTACCGGATAAGGCGCAGCGGTCGGGCTGAAC
GGGGGGTTCGTGCACACAGCCCAGCTTGGAGCGAACGACCTACACCGAACTGAGATACCTACAGCGTGAG
CATTGAGAAAGCGCCACGCTTCCCGAAGGGAGAAAGGCGGACAGGTATCCGGTAAGCGGCAGGGTCGGAA
CAGGAGAGCGCACGAGGGAGCTTCCAGGGGGAAACGCCTGGTATCTTTATAGTCCTGTCGGGTTTCGCCA
CCTCTGACTTGAGCGTCGATTTTTGTGATGCTCGTCAGGGGGGCGGAGCCTATGGAAAAACGCCAGCAAC
GCGGCCTTTTTACGGTTCCTGGCCTTTTGCTGGCCTTTTGCTCACATGTTCTTTCCTGCGTTATCCCCTG
ATTCTGTGGATAACCGTATTACCGCCTTTGAGTGAGCTGATACCGCTCGCCGCAGCCGAACGACCGAGCG
CAGCGAGTCAGTGAGCGAGGAAGCGGAAGAGCGCCCAATACGCAAACCGCCTCTCCCCGCGCGTTGGCCG
ATTCATTAATGCAGCTGGCACGACAGGTTTCCCGACTGGAAAGCGGGCAGTGAGCGCAACGCAATTAATG
TGAGTTAGCTCACTCATTAGGCACCCCAGGCTTTACACTTTATGCTTCCGGCTCGTATGTTGTGTGGAAT
TGTGAGCGGATAACAATTTCACACAGGAAACAGCTATGACCATGATTACGAATTCGAGCTCGGTACCCGG
GGATCCTCTAGAGTCGACGCTCGCGCGACTTGGTTTGCCATTCTTTAGCGCGCGTCGCGTCACACAGCTT
GGCCACAATGTGGTTTTTGTCAAACGAAGATTCTATGACGTGTTTAAAGTTTAGGTCGAGTA
Features (pLannotate 1.2.2; 30 found; start..end, strand, type, name):
   2403..2436    +  protein_bind   loxN: Cre-mediated recombination occurs in the 8-bp core sequence (GTATACCT). loxN sites are compatible with each other, but incompatible with loxP or lox2272 sites. Cre recombinase
   2449..2508    +  CDS            Gap43 (fragment): NEUM_RAT - Experimental evidence at protein level: Swiss-Prot protein existence level 1. This protein is associated with nerve growth. It is a major component of the motile 'growth cones' that form the tips of elongating axons. Plays a role in axonal and dendritic filopodia induction (By similarity). From Rattus norvegicus (Rat).
   2509..3228    +  CDS            EYFP: enhanced YFP mammalian codon-optimized
   3245..3328    +  CDS            large T antigen (fragment): large T antigen from SV40 (simian virus 40)
   3351..3472    +  polyA_signal   SV40 poly(A) signal: SV40 polyadenylation signal
   3479..3512    +  protein_bind   loxN: Cre-mediated recombination occurs in the 8-bp core sequence (GTATACCT). loxN sites are compatible with each other, but incompatible with loxP or lox2272 sites. Cre recombinase
   3521..3889    +  CDS            His2B: H2B_DROME - Experimental evidence at protein level: Swiss-Prot protein existence level 1. Core component of nucleosome. Nucleosomes wrap and compact DNA into chromatin, limiting DNA accessibility to the cellular machineries which require DNA as a template. Histones thereby play a central role in transcription regulation, DNA repair, DNA replication and chromosomal stability. DNA accessibility is regulated via a complex set of post-translational modifications of histones, also called histone code, and nucleosome remodeling. From Drosophila melanogaster (Fruit fly).
   3896..4603    +  CDS            mCherry: mCherry is a basic (constitutively fluorescent) red fluorescent protein published in 2004, derived from Discosoma sp.. It is reported to be a very rapidly-maturing monomer with low acid sensitivity.
   4613..4665    +  CDS            P2A (fragment): 2A peptide from porcine teschovirus-1 polyprotein Eukaryotic ribosomes fail to insert a peptide bond between the Gly and Pro residues, yielding separate polypeptides.
   4739..4860    -  polyA_signal   SV40 poly(A) signal: SV40 polyadenylation signal
   4883..4966    -  CDS            large T antigen (fragment): large T antigen from SV40 (simian virus 40)
   4998..5150    -  CDS            T23O_TRICA (fragment): Experimental evidence at transcript level: Swiss-Prot protein existence level 2. Heme-dependent dioxygenase that catalyzes the oxidative cleavage of the L-tryptophan (L-Trp) pyrrole ring and converts L- tryptophan to N-formyl-L-kynurenine. Catalyzes the oxidative cleavage of the indole moiety (By similarity). Required for normal eye pigmentation. From Tribolium castaneum (Red flour beetle).
   5204..5290    -  CDS            tdo-2 (fragment): T23O_CAEEL - Experimental evidence at protein level: Swiss-Prot protein existence level 1. Heme-dependent dioxygenase that catalyzes the oxidative cleavage of the L-tryptophan (L-Trp) pyrrole ring and converts L- tryptophan to N-formyl-L-kynurenine (PubMed:27995966). Catalyzes the oxidative cleavage of the indole moiety (PubMed:27995966). Involved in regulation of protein homeostasis, longevity and reproducive life span (PubMed:22927396, PubMed:27995966). Specifically regulates proteotoxicity due to age-related aggregation of proteins like alpha- synuclein, via its effects on tryptophan metabo
   5344..6138    -  CDS            v (fragment): T23O_DROME - Experimental evidence at protein level: Swiss-Prot protein existence level 1. Heme-dependent dioxygenase that catalyzes the oxidative cleavage of the L-tryptophan (L-Trp) pyrrole ring and converts L- tryptophan to N-formyl-L-kynurenine. Catalyzes the oxidative cleavage of the indole moiety (PubMed:23333332). Required during larval growth to control the level of potentially harmful free tryptophan in the hemolymph. In the adult the same reaction is the first step in the ommochrome biosynthetic pathway (PubMed:2108317). From Drosophila melanogaster (Fruit fly).
   6185..6412    -  CDS            T23O_TRICA (fragment): Experimental evidence at transcript level: Swiss-Prot protein existence level 2. Heme-dependent dioxygenase that catalyzes the oxidative cleavage of the L-tryptophan (L-Trp) pyrrole ring and converts L- tryptophan to N-formyl-L-kynurenine. Catalyzes the oxidative cleavage of the indole moiety (By similarity). Required for normal eye pigmentation. From Tribolium castaneum (Red flour beetle).
   6450..6572    -  promoter       hsp70 promoter (fragment): Drosophila melanogaster hsp70Bb promoter
   7727..7930    -  CDS            FP (fragment): FP25_NPVAC - Experimental evidence at protein level: Swiss-Prot protein existence level 1. From Autographa californica nuclear polyhedrosis virus (AcMNPV).
   7957..8409    +  CDS            LEF-9 (fragment): LEF9_NPVAC - Experimental evidence at protein level: Swiss-Prot protein existence level 1. Component of the viral DNA-dependent RNA polymerase which is composed of four equimolar subunits of LEF-4, LEF-8, LEF-9, and p47. Plays an essential role in late and very late gene expression. From Autographa californica nuclear polyhedrosis virus (AcMNPV).
   8413..8567    +  CDS            lacZα (fragment): LacZα fragment of β-galactosidase; lacZ fragment
   8573..8672    -  misc_feature   bom (fragment): basis of mobility region from pBR322
   8774..8809    -  CDS            rop (fragment): Rop protein, which maintains plasmids at low copy number; rop
   8904..9008    +  promoter       AmpR promoter: bla
   9009..9869    +  CDS            AmpR: β-lactamase; bla; confers resistance to ampicillin, carbenicillin, and related antibiotics
  10040..10628   +  rep_origin     ori: high-copy-number ColE1/pMB1/pBR322/pUC origin of replication
  10811..10903   +  CDS            lacI (fragment): lac repressor; lacI; The lac repressor binds to the lac operator to inhibit transcription in E. coli. This inhibition can be relieved by adding lactose or isopropyl-β-D-thiogalactopyranoside (IPTG).
  10916..10937   +  protein_bind   CAP binding site: CAP binding activates transcription in the presence of cAMP. E. coli catabolite activator protein
  10952..10982   +  promoter       lac promoter: promoter for the E. coli lac operon
  10986..11008   +  protein_bind   lac operator (fragment): The lac repressor binds to the lac operator to inhibit transcription in E. coli. This inhibition can be relieved by adding lactose or isopropyl-β-D-thiogalactopyranoside (IPTG). lac repressor encoded by lacI
  11040..11078   +  misc_feature   MCS (fragment): pUC18/19 multiple cloning site
  11071..19      -  CDS            FP (fragment) (across the origin): FP25_NPVAC - Experimental evidence at protein level: Swiss-Prot protein existence level 1. From Autographa californica nuclear polyhedrosis virus (AcMNPV).
