>Addgene plasmid #119064 | pBac(3xP3-gTc’v; pUb:lox-mYFP-lox-H2BmCherry) | addgene full sequence | sequence record 242004 | Addgene NGS Result
GCCTCTCCCCGCGCGTTGGCCGATTCATTAATGCAGCTGGCACGACAGGTTTCCCGACTGGAAAGCGGGC
AGTGAGCGCAACGCAATTAATGTGAGTTAGCTCACTCATTAGGCACCCCAGGCTTTACACTTTATGCTTC
CGGCTCGTATGTTGTGTGGAATTGTGAGCGGATAACAATTTCACACAGGAAACAGCTATGACATGATTAC
GAATTCGAGCTCGGTACCCGGGGATCCTCTAGAGTCGACGCTCGCGCGACTTGGTTTGCCATTCTTTAGC
GCGCGTCGCGTCACACAGCTTGGCCACAATGTGGTTTTTGTCAAACGAAGATTCTATGACGTGTTTAAAG
TTTAGGTCGAGTAAAGCGCAAATCTTTTTTAACCCTAGAAAGATAGTCTGCGTAAAATTGACGCATGCAT
TCTTGAAATATTGCTCTCTCTTTCTAAATAGCGCGAATCCGTCGCTGTGCATTTAGGACATCTCAGTCGC
CGCTTGGAGCTCCCGTGAGGCGTGCTTGTCAATGCGGTAAGTGTCACTGATTTTGAACTATAACGACCGC
GTGAGTCAAAATGACGCATGATTATCTTTTACGTGACTTTTAAGATTTAACTCATACGATAATTATATTG
TTATTTCATGTTCTACTTACGTGATAACTTATTATATATATATTTTCTTGTTATAGATATCGTGACTAAT
ATATAATAAAATGGGTAGTTCTTTAGACGATGAGCATATCCTCTCTGCTCTTCTGCAAAGCGATGACGAG
CTTGTTGGTGAGGATTCTGACAGTGAAATATCAGATCACGTAAGTGAAGATGACGTCCAGAGCGATACAG
AAGAAGCGTTTATAGATGAGGTACATGAAGTGCAGCCAACGTCAAGCGGTAGTGAAATATTAGACGAACA
AAATGTTATTGAACAACCAGGTTCTTCATTGGCTTCTAACAGAATCTTGACCTTGCCACAGAGGACTATT
AGAGGTAAGAATAAACATTGTTGGTCAACTTCAAAGTCCACGAGGCGTAGCCGAGTCTCTGCACTGAACA
TTGTCAGATCTCAAAGAGGTCCGACGCGTATGTGCCGCAATATATATGACCCACTTTTATGCTTCAAACT
ATTTTTTACTGATGAGATAATTTCGGAAATTGTAAAATGGACAAATGCTGAGATATCATTGAAACGTCGG
GAATCTATGACAGGTGCTACATTTCGTGACACGAATGAAGATGAAATCTATGCTTTCTTTGGTATTCTGG
TAATGACAGCAGTGAGAAAAGATAACCACATGTCCACAGATGACCTCTTTGATCGATCTTTGTCAATGGT
GTACGTCTCTGTAATGAGTCGTGATCGTTTTGATTTTTTGATACGATGTCTTAGAATGGATGACAAAAGT
ATACGGCCCACACTTCGAGAAAACGATGTATTTACTCCTGTTAGAAAAATATGGGATCTCTTTATCCATC
AGTGCATACAAAATTACACTCCAGGGGCTCATTTGACCATAGATGAACAGTTACTTGGTTTTAGAGGACG
GTGTCCGTTTAGGATGTATATCCCAAACAAGCCAAGTAAGTATGGAATAAAAATCCTCATGATGTGTGAC
AGTGGTACGAAGTATATGATAAATGGAATGCCTTATTTGGGAAGAGGAACACAGACCAACGGAGTACCAC
TCGGTGAATACTACGTGAAGGAGTTATCAAAGCCTGTGCACGGTAGTTGTCGTAATATTACGTGTGACAA
TTGGTTCACCTCAATCCCTTTGGCAAAAAACTTACTACAAGAACCGTATAAGTTCGAGATCGGCCGGCCT
TTTCTTTGTCCCAAATGACCCTTTTACATAATTTATTATTGTCGTCCGTATTTACATGATAAACAAGACT
CTAGAACAACAACGATAAGGATAATTCTTTGTAAACAAATTAATTCGTTTCAAAATTGAACAGACGAATA
TGGCATTCCATGCAGGAATTAATGGGTGGTTTATTTGAAACGTTTGAAAAGCATAAATTGGGAAATAAAT
TAAAATTTGAAAAATAAAAAAGGGCGTAATTCCAAAACAAAGAAAACAGCTGATCGATAAAGCTGACGAC
GTAGATAAAAATCAGCTGACATGTCACCAACAACTGCTGGCCAAAGTCCCTAAAATCTTGTTCAATCAAA
AGCAATTTTCTTAATACCTGAAACATTGTTTAGACCATGATTAACCGAATTGGCATTAAACTAACAGCGG
CTAACGTTTGTGCATAAATTTTTGATTAAAGAGGACGTTTTTTGGATAATTACTCGAAAATTCTAGAAAG
TGTACTTTGGGTTCGAGATTAAAAAGGAGTGGGGGAAGCCGTCCGTATAAAAGCGGTTCCACAGCTGCAT
TCGCCATATTGTCTGAGCAAAAGTGGTGAAATACAAAAGCGATTTAATTAAAATTGTGAATTTTCCTAGC
CGTAAAGGTATGTATTTTAATTTCATCATGAATTATTCGATTGCAAGAAGCGCAGAAAGTCGCAATTTTG
TGAATTTTTTCGCATGACGCAATAACATTTGTTTGAAAAAACATCGCCCTAGTGACGTGTTTTTTGTTTA
AATTTTAACAAAATTAATTTTGTAAATTTGTCGATCTGTTCAAAACCAAACCACATAGTGAGTAATGTGT
TTTTTCGGTTTATTCAGTGCGTAATTCTTTGTTCAACGAAATCCAATATGGCGGCCTGGAAATTTGCTTT
GTCACAAAAGTAATTTTTTGTGTCGTTGCAGATCTATAACTTCGTATAGTATACCTTATACGAAGTTATT
GCGATCGCAAAATGCTGTGCTGTATGAGAAGAACCAAACAGGTTGAAAAGAATGATGAGGACCAAAAGAT
CATGGTGAGCAAGGGCGAGGAGCTGTTCACCGGGGTGGTGCCCATCCTGGTCGAGCTGGACGGCGACGTA
AACGGCCACAAGTTCAGCGTGTCCGGCGAGGGCGAGGGCGATGCCACCTACGGCAAGCTGACCCTGAAGT
TCATCTGCACCACCGGCAAGCTGCCCGTGCCCTGGCCCACCCTCGTGACCACCTTCGGCTACGGCCTGCA
GTGCTTCGCCCGCTACCCCGACCACATGAAGCAGCACGACTTCTTCAAGTCCGCCATGCCCGAAGGCTAC
GTCCAGGAGCGCACCATCTTCTTCAAGGACGACGGCAACTACAAGACCCGCGCCGAGGTGAAGTTCGAGG
GCGACACCCTGGTGAACCGCATCGAGCTGAAGGGCATCGACTTCAAGGAGGACGGCAACATCCTGGGGCA
CAAGCTGGAGTACAACTACAACAGCCACAACGTCTATATCATGGCCGACAAGCAGAAGAACGGCATCAAG
GTGAACTTCAAGATCCGCCACAACATCGAGGACGGCAGCGTGCAGCTCGCCGACCACTACCAGCAGAACA
CCCCCATCGGCGACGGCCCCGTGCTGCTGCCCGACAACCACTACCTGAGCTACCAGTCCGCCCTGAGCAA
AGACCCCAACGAGAAGCGCGATCACATGGTCCTGCTGGAGTTCGTGACCGCCGCCGGGATCACTCTCGGC
ATGGACGAGCTGTACAAGTAAAGCGGCCGCGACTCTAGATCATAATCAGCCATACCACATTTGTAGAGGT
TTTACTTGCTTTAAAAAACCTCCCACACCTCCCCCTGAACCTGAAACATAAAATGAATGCAATTGTTGTT
GTTAACTTGTTTATTGCAGCTTATAATGGTTACAAATAAAGCAATAGCATCACAAATTTCACAAATAAAG
CATTTTTTTCACTGCATTCTAGTTGTGGTTTGTCCAAACTCATCAATGTATCTTAAAGCTTATAACTTCG
TATAGTATACCTTATACGAAGTTATTACGTAAAATGGCTCCGAAAACTAGTGGAAAGGCAGCCAAGAAGG
CTGGCAAGGCTCAGAAGAACATCACCAAGACCGACAAGAAAAAGAAGCGCAAAAGGAAGGAGAGCTATGC
CATCTACATTTACAAGGTTCTCAAGCAGGTCCATCCTGACACCGGAATTTCGTCGAAGGCGATGAGCATA
ATGAACAGCTTTGTAAATGATATTTTCGAGCGAATTGCTGCCGAAGCGTCTCGTCTAGCTCACTACAACA
AGCGCTCGACCATCACCAGTCGGGAGATCCAAACGGCTGTTCGCCTGCTTTTGCCTGGAGAGTTGGCCAA
GCATGCTGTCAGTGAGGGAACCAAGGCTGTCACCAAGTACACCAGCTCTAAACTCGAGATGGTGAGCAAG
GGCGAGGAGGATAACATGGCCATCATCAAGGAGTTCATGCGCTTCAAGGTGCACATGGAGGGCTCCGTGA
ACGGCCACGAGTTCGAGATCGAGGGCGAGGGCGAGGGCCGCCCCTACGAGGGCACCCAGACCGCCAAGCT
GAAGGTGACCAAGGGTGGCCCCCTGCCCTTCGCCTGGGACATCCTGTCCCCTCAGTTCATGTACGGCTCC
AAGGCCTACGTGAAGCACCCCGCCGACATCCCCGACTACTTGAAGCTGTCCTTCCCCGAGGGCTTCAAGT
GGGAGCGCGTGATGAACTTCGAGGACGGCGGCGTGGTGACCGTGACCCAGGACTCCTCCCTGCAAGACGG
CGAGTTCATCTACAAGGTGAAGCTGCGCGGCACCAACTTCCCCTCCGACGGCCCCGTAATGCAGAAGAAG
ACGATGGGCTGGGAGGCCTCCTCCGAGCGGATGTACCCCGAGGACGGCGCCCTGAAGGGCGAGATCAAGC
AGAGGCTGAAGCTGAAGGACGGCGGCCACTACGACGCTGAGGTCAAGACCACCTACAAGGCCAAGAAGCC
CGTGCAGCTGCCCGGCGCCTACAACGTCAACATCAAGTTGGACATCACCTCCCACAACGAGGACTACACC
ATCGTGGAACAGTACGAACGCGCCGAGGGCCGCCACTCCACCGGCGGCATGGACGAGCTGTACAAGGGAT
CCGGAGCCACGAACTTCTCTCTGTTAAAGCAGGCAGGAGATGTGGAAGAAAACCCCGGCCCTGCCATGGT
TAATTAACCTGCAGGCTAGATCATAAACTCATCGGCGCGCCGTACGCGTATCGATAAGCTTTAAGATACA
TTGATGAGTTTGGACAAACCACAACTAGAATGCAGTGAAAAAAATGCTTTATTTGTGAAATTTGTGATGC
TATTGCTTTATTTGTAACCATTATAAGCTGCAATAAACAAGTTAACAACAACAATTGCATTCATTTTATG
TTTCAGGTTCAGGGGGAGGTGTGGGAGGTTTTTTAAAGCAAGTAAAACCTCTACAAATGTGGTATGGCTG
ATTATGATCTAGAGTCGCGGCCGCCTTAACGAAATAATTAATTGTTTCCATTCGACACGTTATTGGTGCT
ATTCGCCGACCCCCAATTGCACAAATGACTTCTCATAGACGTAGACAAGGGGGGGATGTAGGACCGTGGT
ATCAAAAACGTCGATAAATTGAAAAGGTCCACGAAAACTTTATACCGATCGCTGAAAAACAAAATCAAAC
ATTGCAAAAACCGTGTTGAAATCAATTTCACCTTAACGTTGACCTTAAATACTGATACCCCGAAGAGCCC
CCTGTTCCTAACTGCGAAGAACCAATCATTCTTTGCACCATCAAAACATGATTATCTGAAATTATAAAAT
TTAAACAAAAACAATTGACGTACGGATTTACTAACACCGCCATTTCGTAATCAGCGAGTCTATGTCCATC
AAAAGTGTTAGAATTTGGTGGGGCTGACTGAACCTGGGTTCGTCCCTGTAAAAGGTGATCATGATAGCCC
CTTGCAGGGCTTTGTGTGAGAAGCGCCTCTCGCCGCGCGACATTAGAGCCTCATGGACCTCAACTTTAAA
AATCGACTCGTAAACCTCGCGTCTCTTCTCCAAATCGTTCAATTTGTAACGCTTTAAAGTCTCCGCCTCC
TCTTTCTCCGCCAGTTCTTTTTGCTCGGTTAAAAGCTTCTCGACCGCTTTTTGGTACTTCCCCCAGAAAT
TAAACCCCTCGAGCTCCAGCCCCGGCGTTCGCTCCAGCCACCGCTGGACCAAATCGGTCAAAGACGGCTC
TTTCTCCGACTTGGCGATTTGCTCGAGCGCTTTTTCGTCGTTTCCGAACACTTTCGAGTAATTCTGGTTG
TATTTGACGCGGTTTTCCTGGCGCACCCCGAGCTTATTTTCCAGGAGCCTGAACTGCAGGCTCTGGAACC
CGGAAGCGGGCCGCAGATAACACCGGAAGTCCATGAAATCGAGCGGTGTCATCGTTTCCAGAATCATTAC
TTGGTCCACCAAAACCTACAATTGCGACAGTTTTATCTCGTGACCGCAATTTGTTGCGAAATTGTGAACC
TTGAGGATCAAAACAACACGATTGAGGCGTTTGAGGATTTCCAAAGTTTGCGACTCTTCTAAAACGTCGC
TGAAAATGTTGCGGATCGAGTCCAGCTCGTAGATTATTTGTTTGAACCATAACTCATACGCTGGAATTAC
TTGTTATAGTTAATTACGGTTAAGTGGGTTTTTTACCTTGATGGGTCACAATAAATAAGTGCTCGTCGTG
CACGGGTTGGTTATTTTGCTCGCTGAGTAGTCTTTGGGCTTCTAAAATCTTGTCCAACATCAAGTATTCA
CCGTAAAGCATCCCACATTCTTCGCTCAGTTGGTCGCCTTCTTGGGCTTCACTTAATTTACGATTAATTG
TAAATGGAATAATTAAATTAAATCATACTTACGAGGGTCTCAGTGGGCAACTCATTACGACCGCGGTACC
GTCGACTCTAGCGGTACCCCGATTGTTTAGCTTGTTCAGCTGCGCTTGTTTATTTGCTTAGCTTTCGCTT
AGCGACGTGTTCACTTTGCTTGTTTGAATTGAATTGTCGCTCCGTAGACGAAGCGCCTCTATTTATACTC
CGGCGGTCGAGGGTTCGAAATCGATAAGCTTGGATCCTAATTGAATTAGCTCTAATTGAATTAGTCTCTA
ATTGAATTAGATCCCCGGGCGAGCTCGAATTAACCATTGTGGGAACCGTGCGATCAAACAAACGCGAGAT
ACCGGAAGTACTGAAAAACAGTCGCTCCAGGCCAGTGGGAACATCGATGTTTTGTTTTGACGGACCCCTT
ACTCTCGTCTCATATAAACCGAAGCCAGCTAAGATGGTATACTTATTATCATCTTGTGATGAGGATGCTT
CTATCAACGAAAGTACCGGTAAACCGCAAATGGTTATGTATTATAATCAAACTAAAGGCGGAGTGGACAC
GCTAGACCAAATGTGTTCTGTGATGACCTGCAGTAGGAAGACGAATAGGTGGCCTATGGCATTATTGTAC
GGAATGATAAACATTGCCTGCATAAATTCTTTTATTATATACAGCCATAATGTCAGTAGCAAGGGAGAAA
AGGTTCAAAGTCGCAAAAAATTTATGAGAAACCTTTACATGAGCCTGACGTCATCGTTTATGCGTAAGCG
TTTAGAAGCTCCTACTTTGAAGAGATATTTGCGCGATAATATCTCTAATATTTTGCCAAATGAAGTGCCT
GGTACATCAGATGACAGTACTGAAGAGCCAGTAATGAAAAAACGTACTTACTGTACTTACTGCCCCTCTA
AAATAAGGCGAAAGGCAAATGCATCGTGCAAAAAATGCAAAAAAGTTATTTGTCGAGAGCATAATATTGA
TATGTGCCAAAGTTGTTTCTGACTGACTAATAAGTATAATTTGTTTCTATTATGTATAAGTTAAGCTAAT
TACTTATTTTATAATACAACATGACTGTTTTTAAAGTACAAAATAAGTTTATTTTTGTAAAAGAGAGAAT
GTTTAAAAGTTTTGTTACTTTATAGAAGAAATTTTGAGTTTTTGTTTTTTTTTAATAAATAAATAAACAT
AAATAAATTGTTTGTTGAATTTATTATTAGTATGTAAGTGTAAATATAATAAAACTTAATATCTATTCAA
ATTAATAAATAAACCTCGATATACAGACCGATAAAACACATGCGTCAATTTTACGCATGATTATCTTTAA
CGTACGTCACAATATGATTATCTTTCTAGGGTTAAATAATAGTTTCTAATTTTTTTATTATTCAGCCTGC
TGTCGTGAATACCGTATATCTCAACGCTGTCTGTGAGATTGTCGTATTCTAGCCTTTTTAGTTTTTCGCT
CATCGACTTGATATTGTCCGACACATTTTCGTCGATTTGCGTTTTGATCAAAGACTTGAGCAGAGACACG
TTAATCAACTGTTCAAATTGATCCATATTAACGATATCAACCCGATGCGTATATGGTGCGTAAAATATAT
TTTTTAACCCTCTTATACTTTGCACTCTGCGTTAATACGCGTTCGTGTACAGACGTAATCATGTTTTCTT
TTTTGGATAAAACTCCTACTGAGTTTGACCTCATATTAGACCCTCACAAGTTGCAAAACGTGGCATTTTT
TACCAATGAAGAATTTAAAGTTATTTTAAAAAATTTCATCACAGATTTAAAGAAGAACCAAAAATTAAAT
TATTTCAACAGTTTAATCGACCAGTTAATCAACGTGTACACAGACGCGTCGGCAAAAAACACGCAGCCCG
ACGTGTTGGCTAAAATTATTAAATCAACTTGTGTTATAGTCACGGATTTGCCGTCCAACGTGTTCCTCAA
AAAGTTGAAGACCAACAAGTTTACGGACACTATTAATTATTTGATTTTGCCCCACTTCATTTTGTGGGAT
CACAATTTTGTTATATTTTTAAACAAAGCTTGGCACTGGCCGTCGTTTTACAACGTCGTGACTGGGAAAA
CCCTGGCGTTACCCAACTTAATCGCCTTGCAGCACATCCCCCTTTCGCCAGCTGGCGTAATAGCGAAGAG
GCCCGCACCGATCGCCCTTCCCAACAGTTGCGCAGCCTGAATGGCGAATGGCGCCTGATGCGGTATTTTC
TCCTTACGCATCTGTGCGGTATTTCACACCGCATATGGTGCACTCTCAGTACAATCTGCTCTGATGCCGC
ATAGTTAAGCCAGCCCCGACACCCGCCAACACCCGCTGACGCGCCCTGACGGGCTTGTCTGCTCCCGGCA
TCCGCTTACAGACAAGCTGTGACCGTCTCCGGGAGCTGCATGTGTCAGAGGTTTTCACCGTCATCACCGA
AACGCGCGAGACGAAAGGGCCTCGTGATACGCCTATTTTTATAGGTTAATGTCATGATAATAATGGTTTC
TTAGACGTCAGGTGGCACTTTTCGGGGAAATGTGCGCGGAACCCCTATTTGTTTATTTTTCTAAATACAT
TCAAATATGTATCCGCTCATGAGACAATAACCCTGATAAATGCTTCAATAATATTGAAAAAGGAAGAGTA
TGAGTATTCAACATTTCCGTGTCGCCCTTATTCCCTTTTTTGCGGCATTTTGCCTTCCTGTTTTTGCTCA
CCCAGAAACGCTGGTGAAAGTAAAAGATGCTGAAGATCAGTTGGGTGCACGAGTGGGTTACATCGAACTG
GATCTCAACAGCGGTAAGATCCTTGAGAGTTTTCGCCCCGAAGAACGTTTTCCAATGATGAGCACTTTTA
AAGTTCTGCTATGTGGCGCGGTATTATCCCGTATTGACGCCGGGCAAGAGCAACTCGGTCGCCGCATACA
CTATTCTCAGAATGACTTGGTTGAGTACTCACCAGTCACAGAAAAGCATCTTACGGATGGCATGACAGTA
AGAGAATTATGCAGTGCTGCCATAACCATGAGTGATAACACTGCGGCCAACTTACTTCTGACAACGATCG
GAGGACCGAAGGAGCTAACCGCTTTTTTGCACAACATGGGGGATCATGTAACTCGCCTTGATCGTTGGGA
ACCGGAGCTGAATGAAGCCATACCAAACGACGAGCGTGACACCACGATGCCTGTAGCAATGGCAACAACG
TTGCGCAAACTATTAACTGGCGAACTACTTACTCTAGCTTCCCGGCAACAATTAATAGACTGGATGGAGG
CGGATAAAGTTGCAGGACCACTTCTGCGCTCGGCCCTTCCGGCTGGCTGGTTTATTGCTGATAAATCTGG
AGCCGGTGAGCGTGGGTCTCGCGGTATCATTGCAGCACTGGGGCCAGATGGTAAGCCCTCCCGTATCGTA
GTTATCTACACGACGGGGAGTCAGGCAACTATGGATGAACGAAATAGACAGATCGCTGAGATAGGTGCCT
CACTGATTAAGCATTGGTAACTGTCAGACCAAGTTTACTCATATATACTTTAGATTGATTTAAAACTTCA
TTTTTAATTTAAAAGGATCTAGGTGAAGATCCTTTTTGATAATCTCATGACCAAAATCCCTTAACGTGAG
TTTTCGTTCCACTGAGCGTCAGACCCCGTAGAAAAGATCAAAGGATCTTCTTGAGATCCTTTTTTTCTGC
GCGTAATCTGCTGCTTGCAAACAAAAAAACCACCGCTACCAGCGGTGGTTTGTTTGCCGGATCAAGAGCT
ACCAACTCTTTTTCCGAAGGTAACTGGCTTCAGCAGAGCGCAGATACCAAATACTGTTCTTCTAGTGTAG
CCGTAGTTAGGCCACCACTTCAAGAACTCTGTAGCACCGCCTACATACCTCGCTCTGCTAATCCTGTTAC
CAGTGGCTGCTGCCAGTGGCGATAAGTCGTGTCTTACCGGGTTGGACTCAAGACGATAGTTACCGGATAA
GGCGCAGCGGTCGGGCTGAACGGGGGGTTCGTGCACACAGCCCAGCTTGGAGCGAACGACCTACACCGAA
CTGAGATACCTACAGCGTGAGCTATGAGAAAGCGCCACGCTTCCCGAAGGGAGAAAGGCGGACAGGTATC
CGGTAAGCGGCAGGGTCGGAACAGGAGAGCGCACGAGGGAGCTTCCAGGGGGAAACGCCTGGTATCTTTA
TAGTCCTGTCGGGTTTCGCCACCTCTGACTTGAGCGTCGATTTTTGTGATGCTCGTCAGGGGGGCGGAGC
CTATGGAAAAACGCCAGCAACGCGGCCTTTTTACGGTTCCTGGCCTTTTGCTGGCCTTTTGCTCACATGT
TCTTTCCTGCGTTATCCCCTGATTCTGTGGATAACCGTATTACCGCCTTTGAGTGAGCTGATACCGCTCG
CCGCAGCCGAACGACCGAGCGCAGCGAGTCAGTGAGCGAGGAAGCGGAAGAGCGCCCAATACGCAAACC
Features (pLannotate 1.2.2; 30 found; start..end, strand, type, name):
     88..109     +  protein_bind   CAP binding site: CAP binding activates transcription in the presence of cAMP. E. coli catabolite activator protein
    124..154     +  promoter       lac promoter: promoter for the E. coli lac operon
    158..180     +  protein_bind   lac operator (fragment): The lac repressor binds to the lac operator to inhibit transcription in E. coli. This inhibition can be relieved by adding lactose or isopropyl-β-D-thiogalactopyranoside (IPTG). lac repressor encoded by lacI
    211..249     +  misc_feature   MCS (fragment): pUC18/19 multiple cloning site
    242..382     -  CDS            FP (fragment): FP25_NPVAC - Experimental evidence at protein level: Swiss-Prot protein existence level 1. From Autographa californica nuclear polyhedrosis virus (AcMNPV).
   2766..2799    +  protein_bind   loxN: Cre-mediated recombination occurs in the 8-bp core sequence (GTATACCT). loxN sites are compatible with each other, but incompatible with loxP or lox2272 sites. Cre recombinase
   2812..2871    +  CDS            Gap43 (fragment): NEUM_RAT - Experimental evidence at protein level: Swiss-Prot protein existence level 1. This protein is associated with nerve growth. It is a major component of the motile 'growth cones' that form the tips of elongating axons. Plays a role in axonal and dendritic filopodia induction (By similarity). From Rattus norvegicus (Rat).
   2872..3591    +  CDS            EYFP: enhanced YFP mammalian codon-optimized
   3608..3691    +  CDS            large T antigen (fragment): large T antigen from SV40 (simian virus 40)
   3714..3835    +  polyA_signal   SV40 poly(A) signal: SV40 polyadenylation signal
   3842..3875    +  protein_bind   loxN: Cre-mediated recombination occurs in the 8-bp core sequence (GTATACCT). loxN sites are compatible with each other, but incompatible with loxP or lox2272 sites. Cre recombinase
   3884..4252    +  CDS            His2B: H2B_DROME - Experimental evidence at protein level: Swiss-Prot protein existence level 1. Core component of nucleosome. Nucleosomes wrap and compact DNA into chromatin, limiting DNA accessibility to the cellular machineries which require DNA as a template. Histones thereby play a central role in transcription regulation, DNA repair, DNA replication and chromosomal stability. DNA accessibility is regulated via a complex set of post-translational modifications of histones, also called histone code, and nucleosome remodeling. From Drosophila melanogaster (Fruit fly).
   4259..4966    +  CDS            mCherry: mCherry is a basic (constitutively fluorescent) red fluorescent protein published in 2004, derived from Discosoma sp.. It is reported to be a very rapidly-maturing monomer with low acid sensitivity.
   4976..5028    +  CDS            P2A (fragment): 2A peptide from porcine teschovirus-1 polyprotein Eukaryotic ribosomes fail to insert a peptide bond between the Gly and Pro residues, yielding separate polypeptides.
   5102..5223    -  polyA_signal   SV40 poly(A) signal: SV40 polyadenylation signal
   5246..5329    -  CDS            large T antigen (fragment): large T antigen from SV40 (simian virus 40)
   5361..5513    -  CDS            T23O_TRICA (fragment): Experimental evidence at transcript level: Swiss-Prot protein existence level 2. Heme-dependent dioxygenase that catalyzes the oxidative cleavage of the L-tryptophan (L-Trp) pyrrole ring and converts L- tryptophan to N-formyl-L-kynurenine. Catalyzes the oxidative cleavage of the indole moiety (By similarity). Required for normal eye pigmentation. From Tribolium castaneum (Red flour beetle).
   5567..5650    -  CDS            tdo (fragment): T23O_DICDI - Experimental evidence at protein level: Swiss-Prot protein existence level 1. Heme-dependent dioxygenase that catalyzes the oxidative cleavage of the L-tryptophan (L-Trp) pyrrole ring and converts L- tryptophan to N-formyl-L-kynurenine. Catalyzes the oxidative cleavage of the indole moiety. From Dictyostelium discoideum (Slime mold).
   5707..6501    -  CDS            v (fragment): T23O_DROME - Experimental evidence at protein level: Swiss-Prot protein existence level 1. Heme-dependent dioxygenase that catalyzes the oxidative cleavage of the L-tryptophan (L-Trp) pyrrole ring and converts L- tryptophan to N-formyl-L-kynurenine. Catalyzes the oxidative cleavage of the indole moiety (PubMed:23333332). Required during larval growth to control the level of potentially harmful free tryptophan in the hemolymph. In the adult the same reaction is the first step in the ommochrome biosynthetic pathway (PubMed:2108317). From Drosophila melanogaster (Fruit fly).
   6548..6775    -  CDS            T23O_ANOGA (fragment): Experimental evidence at transcript level: Swiss-Prot protein existence level 2. Heme-dependent dioxygenase that catalyzes the oxidative cleavage of the L-tryptophan (L-Trp) pyrrole ring and converts L- tryptophan to N-formyl-L-kynurenine. Catalyzes the oxidative cleavage of the indole moiety. From Anopheles gambiae (African malaria mosquito).
   6811..6933    -  promoter       hsp70 promoter (fragment): Drosophila melanogaster hsp70Bb promoter
   8083..8286    -  CDS            FP (fragment): FP25_NPVAC - Experimental evidence at protein level: Swiss-Prot protein existence level 1. From Autographa californica nuclear polyhedrosis virus (AcMNPV).
   8313..8780    +  CDS            LEF-9 (fragment): LEF9_NPVAC - Experimental evidence at protein level: Swiss-Prot protein existence level 1. Component of the viral DNA-dependent RNA polymerase which is composed of four equimolar subunits of LEF-4, LEF-8, LEF-9, and p47. Plays an essential role in late and very late gene expression. From Autographa californica nuclear polyhedrosis virus (AcMNPV).
   8784..8938    +  CDS            lacZα (fragment): LacZα fragment of β-galactosidase; lacZ fragment
   8944..9043    -  misc_feature   bom (fragment): basis of mobility region from pBR322
   9145..9180    -  CDS            rop (fragment): Rop protein, which maintains plasmids at low copy number; rop
   9275..9379    +  promoter       AmpR promoter: bla
   9380..10240   +  CDS            AmpR: β-lactamase; bla; confers resistance to ampicillin, carbenicillin, and related antibiotics
  10411..10999   +  rep_origin     ori: high-copy-number ColE1/pMB1/pBR322/pUC origin of replication
  11182..75      +  CDS            lacI (fragment) (across the origin): lac repressor; lacI; The lac repressor binds to the lac operator to inhibit transcription in E. coli. This inhibition can be relieved by adding lactose or isopropyl-β-D-thiogalactopyranoside (IPTG).
