[The description below was written by a language model from this plasmid's Addgene catalogue record and pLannotate feature annotations shown in this document.]
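Description:
pBac(3xP3-gTc'v; pUb:lox-mYFP-lox-H2BmCherry) is a piggyBac transposon vector of about 11.2 kb, built on the pBac[3xP3-gTc'v] backbone for germline transformation of the red flour beetle Tribolium castaneum. In E. coli it is maintained as a high-copy plasmid through a ColE1/pUC-type origin and selected with ampicillin via the bla gene. The remaining bacterial annotations (lac promoter/operator, lacZα, rop and bom fragments) are remnants of the cloning backbone. The baculovirus FP25 and LEF-9 fragments appear to be flanking sequence carried along with the piggyBac arms. The left and right arms (pBacL, pBacR) bracket everything intended for genomic integration, which requires piggyBac transposase from a separate source.

The payload is a Cre/lox flip-out reporter. A 941 bp pUb regulatory sequence, whose species of origin is not stated and which the feature tables do not annotate, drives a first cassette flanked by two same-orientation loxN sites. This cassette encodes mYFP, an EYFP with a short N-terminal Gap43 fragment that typically serves as a membrane-targeting signal, followed by an SV40 poly(A) signal. That signal terminates transcription, so the downstream histone H2B-mCherry fusion stays silent. Cre-mediated excision between the loxN sites removes the YFP-stop cassette and switches the cell and its descendants from membrane yellow to nuclear red fluorescence. A P2A fragment is annotated after mCherry, but its role is not explained.

On the opposite strand sits the transformation marker. It is the genomic Tribolium vermilion gene (tryptophan 2,3-dioxygenase, detected as several exon-like fragments) under the eye-specific 3xP3 element with an hsp70-derived TATA core promoter and its own SV40 poly(A). It should restore eye pigmentation in a vermilion-mutant background. The construct is used for marking cell clones in clonal analysis. The depositor and sequenced records differ by only a few bases.
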