Addgene plasmid #119064: pBac(3xP3-gTc’v; pUb:lox-mYFP-lox-H2BmCherry)
Purpose: Cre/lox flip-out construct for marking cell clones in Tribolium castaneum
Depositing lab: Michalis Averof. Depositing organization: Ecole Normale Superieure de Lyon. Publication: Clonal analysis by tunable CRISPR-mediated excision. Gilles AF, Schinko JB, Schacht MI, Enjolras C, Averof M. Development. 2019 Jan 4;146(1). pii: dev.170969. doi: 10.1242/dev.170969. PubMed 30552128.
Backbone
  Vector backbone: pBac[3xP3-gTc'v]
  Vector type: Insect Expression
Growth in bacteria
  Bacterial resistance: Ampicillin, 100 μg/mL
  Growth temperature: 37°C
  Growth strain: DH5alpha
  Copy number: High Copy
Gene/Insert 1
  Gene/Insert name: pBacL
  Insert size (bp): 1425
Gene/Insert 2
  Gene/Insert name: pUb regulatory sequence
  Insert size (bp): 941
Gene/Insert 3
  Gene/Insert name: loxN
Gene/Insert 4
  Gene/Insert name: mYFP
Gene/Insert 5
  Gene/Insert name: loxN
Gene/Insert 6
  Gene/Insert name: H2B-mcherry
Gene/Insert 7
  Gene/Insert name: SV40polyA
Gene/Insert 8
  Gene/Insert name: Tc-vermilion
Gene/Insert 9
  Gene/Insert name: 3xP3 TATA
Gene/Insert 10
  Gene/Insert name: pBacR
Terms and licenses: Academic/Nonprofit Terms; Industry Terms: Not Available to Industry
Depositor comments: Please visit https://www.biorxiv.org/content/biorxiv/early/2018/08/17/394221.full.pdf for BioRxiv preprint.
How to cite: pBac(3xP3-gTc’v; pUb:lox-mYFP-lox-H2BmCherry) was a gift from Michalis Averof (Addgene plasmid # 119064 ; http://n2t.net/addgene:119064 ; RRID:Addgene_119064)
